>Addgene plasmid #120542 | dFP | addgene full sequence | sequence record 254195 | Addgene NGS Result
TTCTCATGTTTGACAGCTTATCATCGATAAGCTTTAATGCGGTAGTTTATCACAGTTAAATTGCTAACGC
AGTCAGGCACCGTGTATGAAATCTAACAATGCGCTCATCGTCATCCTCGGCACCGTCACCCTGGATGCTG
TAGGCATAGGCTTGGTTATGCCGGTACTGCCGGGCCTCTTGCGGGATATCCGGATATAGTTCCTCCTTTC
AGCAAAAAACCCCTCAAGACCCGTTTAGAGGCCCCAAGGGGTTATGCTAGTTATTGCTCAGCGGTGGCAG
CAGCCAACTCAGCTTCCTTTCGGGCTTTGTTAGCAGCCGGATCCTCGAGACCGGTTCACTTTTGCACACG
ATCTTCGTGGCGCTTCAGCGCTTCCTCAAATTTGCGCAGCGCATCCTCATGGCGCTGTTTAATCTCGCCA
CCGCTGCCCTTGCCGCTGCCACCCAGTTGTTTCAGATCTTCAAATTGATTCAGCGCTTCCTCAAACTTTT
GGTGCGCGTCTTCGTGCTCCTTCCAAATACGACCGCAGCCACCTTTCTGCTTCAGATCCTCAAAACGTTT
CAGCGCTTCCTCGAACTTACGCAGCGCGTCTTCGTGACGTTGCTTGATCTCGCCACCGCTGCCTTTACCG
CTGCCACCCAGTTGCTTCAGATCCTCAAACTGGTTCAGCGCTTCCTCGAATTTCTGCAGCGCGTCTTCGT
GGCTCTTCCAGATCTCGCCGGATCCCTGAAAATACAGGTTTTCACCATCGCCTCCGTGGTGATGATGGTG
ATGCCCACCTTTACCCATATGAATATCGCCTTCCATGGTATATCTCCTTCTTAAAGTTAAACAAAATTAT
TTCTAGAGGGGAATTGTTATCCGCTCACAATTCCCCTATAGTGAGTCGTATTAATTTCGCGGGATCGAGA
TCTCGATCCTCTACGCCGGACGCATCGTGGCCGGCATCACCGGCGCCACAGGTGCGGTTGCTGGCGCCTA
TATCGCCGACATCACCGATGGGGAAGATCGGGCTCGCCACTTCGGGCTCATGAGCGCTTGTTTCGGCGTG
GGTATGGTGGCAGGCCCCGTGGCCGGGGGACTGTTGGGCGCCATCTCCTTGCATGCACCATTCCTTGCGG
CGGCGGTGCTCAACGGCCTCAACCTACTACTGGGCTGCTTCCTAATGCAGGAGTCGCATAAGGGAGAGCG
TCGAGATCCCGGACACCATCGAATGGCGCAAAACCTTTCGCGGTATGGCATGATAGCGCCCGGAAGAGAG
TCAATTCAGGGTGGTGAATGTGAAACCAGTAACGTTATACGATGTCGCAGAGTATGCCGGTGTCTCTTAT
CAGACCGTTTCCCGCGTGGTGAACCAGGCCAGCCACGTTTCTGCGAAAACGCGGGAAAAAGTGGAAGCGG
CGATGGCGGAGCTGAATTACATTCCCAACCGCGTGGCACAACAACTGGCGGGCAAACAGTCGTTGCTGAT
TGGCGTTGCCACCTCCAGTCTGGCCCTGCACGCGCCGTCGCAAATTGTCGCGGCGATTAAATCTCGCGCC
GATCAACTGGGTGCCAGCGTGGTGGTGTCGATGGTAGAACGAAGCGGCGTCGAAGCCTGTAAAGCGGCGG
TGCACAATCTTCTCGCGCAACGCGTCAGTGGGCTGATCATTAACTATCCGCTGGATGACCAGGATGCCAT
TGCTGTGGAAGCTGCCTGCACTAATGTTCCGGCGTTATTTCTTGATGTCTCTGACCAGACACCCATCAAC
AGTATTATTTTCTCCCATGAAGACGGTACGCGACTGGGCGTGGAGCATCTGGTCGCATTGGGTCACCAGC
AAATCGCGCTGTTAGCGGGCCCATTAAGTTCTGTCTCGGCGCGTCTGCGTCTGGCTGGCTGGCATAAATA
TCTCACTCGCAATCAAATTCAGCCGATAGCGGAACGGGAAGGCGACTGGAGTGCCATGTCCGGTTTTCAA
CAAACCATGCAAATGCTGAATGAGGGCATCGTTCCCACTGCGATGCTGGTTGCCAACGATCAGATGGCGC
TGGGCGCAATGCGCGCCATTACCGAGTCCGGGCTGCGCGTTGGTGCGGATATCTCGGTAGTGGGATACGA
CGATACCGAAGACAGCTCATGTTATATCCCGCCGTTAACCACCATCAAACAGGATTTTCGCCTGCTGGGG
CAAACCAGCGTGGACCGCTTGCTGCAACTCTCTCAGGGCCAGGCGGTGAAGGGCAATCAGCTGTTGCCCG
TCTCACTGGTGAAAAGAAAAACCACCCTGGCGCCCAATACGCAAACCGCCTCTCCCCGCGCGTTGGCCGA
TTCATTAATGCAGCTGGCACGACAGGTTTCCCGACTGGAAAGCGGGCAGTGAGCGCAACGCAATTAATGT
AAGTTAGCTCACTCATTAGGCACCGGGATCTCGACCGATGCCCTTGAGAGCCTTCAACCCAGTCAGCTCC
TTCCGGTGGGCGCGGGGCATGACTATCGTCGCCGCACTTATGACTGTCTTCTTTATCATGCAACTCGTAG
GACAGGTGCCGGCAGCGCTCTGGGTCATTTTCGGCGAGGACCGCTTTCGCTGGAGCGCGACGATGATCGG
CCTGTCGCTTGCGGTATTCGGAATCTTGCACGCCCTCGCTCAAGCCTTCGTCACTGGTCCCGCCACCAAA
CGTTTCGGCGAGAAGCAGGCCATTATCGCCGGCATGGCGGCCGACGCGCTGGGCTACGTCTTGCTGGCGT
TCGCGACGCGAGGCTGGATGGCCTTCCCCATTATGATTCTTCTCGCTTCCGGCGGCATCGGGATGCCCGC
GTTGCAGGCCATGCTGTCCAGGCAGGTAGATGACGACCATCAGGGACAGCTTCAAGGATCGCTCGCGGCT
CTTACCAGCCTAACTTCGATCATTGGACCGCTGATCGTCACGGCGATTTATGCCGCCTCGGCGAGCACAT
GGAACGGGTTGGCATGGATTGTAGGCGCCGCCCTATACCTTGTCTGCCTCCCCGCGTTGCGTCGCGGTGC
ATGGAGCCGGGCCACCTCGACCTGAATGGAAGCCGGCGGCACCTCGCTAACGGATTCACCACTCCAAGAA
TTGGAGCCAATCAATTCTTGCGGAGAACTGTGAATGCGCAAACCAACCCTTGGCAGAACATATCCATCGC
GTCCGCCATCTCCAGCAGCCGCACGCGGCGCATCTCGGGCAGCGTTGGGTCCTGGCCACGGGTGCGCATG
ATCGTGCTCCTGTCGTTGAGGACCCGGCTAGGCTGGCGGGGTTGCCTTACTGGTTAGCAGAATGAATCAC
CGATACGCGAGCGAACGTGAAGCGACTGCTGCTGCAAAACGTCTGCGACCTGAGCAACAACATGAATGGT
CTTCGGTTTCCGTGTTTCGTAAAGTCTGGAAACGCGGAAGTCAGCGCCCTGCACCATTATGTTCCGGATC
TGCATCGCAGGATGCTGCTGGCTACCCTGTGGAACACCTACATCTGTATTAACGAAGCGCTGGCATTGAC
CCTGAGTGATTTTTCTCTGGTCCCGCCGCATCCATACCGCCAGTTGTTTACCCTCACAACGTTCCAGTAA
CCGGGCATGTTCATCATCAGTAACCCGTATCGTGAGCATCCTCTCTCGTTTCATCGGTATCATTACCCCC
ATGAACAGAAATCCCCCTTACACGGAGGCATCAGTGACCAAACAGGAAAAAACCGCCCTTAACATGGCCC
GCTTTATCAGAAGCCAGACATTAACGCTTCTGGAGAAACTCAACGAGCTGGACGCGGATGAACAGGCAGA
CATCTGTGAATCGCTTCACGACCACGCTGATGAGCTTTACCGCAGCTGCCTCGCGCGTTTCGGTGATGAC
GGTGAAAACCTCTGACACATGCAGCTCCCGGAGACGGTCACAGCTTGTCTGTAAGCGGATGCCGGGAGCA
GACAAGCCCGTCAGGGCGCGTCAGCGGGTGTTGGCGGGTGTCGGGGCGCAGCCATGACCCAGTCACGTAG
CGATAGCGGAGTGTATACTGGCTTAACTATGCGGCATCAGAGCAGATTGTACTGAGAGTGCACCATTGCG
GTGTGAAATACCGCACAGATGCGTAAGGAGAAAATACCGCATCAGGCGCTCTTCCGCTTCCTCGCTCACT
GACTCGCTGCGCTCGGTCGTTCGGCTGCGGCGAGCGGTATCAGCTCACTCAAAGGCGGTAATACGGTTAT
CCACAGAATCAGGGGATAACGCAGGAAAGAACATGTGAGCAAAAGGCCAGCAAAAGGCCAGGAACCGTAA
AAAGGCCGCGTTGCTGGCGTTTTTCCATAGGCTCCGCCCCCCTGACGAGCATCACAAAAATCGACGCTCA
AGTCAGAGGTGGCGAAACCCGACAGGACTATAAAGATACCAGGCGTTTCCCCCTGGAAGCTCCCTCGTGC
GCTCTCCTGTTCCGACCCTGCCGCTTACCGGATACCTGTCCGCCTTTCTCCCTTCGGGAAGCGTGGCGCT
TTCTCATAGCTCACGCTGTAGGTATCTCAGTTCGGTGTAGGTCGTTCGCTCCAAGCTGGGCTGTGTGCAC
GAACCCCCCGTTCAGCCCGACCGCTGCGCCTTATCCGGTAACTATCGTCTTGAGTCCAACCCGGTAAGAC
ACGACTTATCGCCACTGGCAGCAGCCACTGGTAACAGGATTAGCAGAGCGAGGTATGTAGGCGGTGCTAC
AGAGTTCTTGAAGTGGTGGCCTAACTACGGCTACACTAGAAGGACAGTATTTGGTATCTGCGCTCTGCTG
AAGCCAGTTACCTTCGGAAAAAGAGTTGGTAGCTCTTGATCCGGCAAACAAACCACCGCTGGTAGCGGTG
GTTTTTTTGTTTGCAAGCAGCAGATTACGCGCAGAAAAAAAGGATCTCAAGAAGATCCTTTGATCTTTTC
TACGGGGTCTGACGCTCAGTGGAACGAAAACTCACGTTAAGGGATTTTGGTCATGAGATTATCAAAAAGG
ATCTTCACCTAGATCCTTTTAAATTAAAAATGAAGTTTTAAATCAATCTAAAGTATATATGAGTAAACTT
GGTCTGACAGTTACCAATGCTTAATCAGTGAGGCACCTATCTCAGCGATCTGTCTATTTCGTTCATCCAT
AGTTGCCTGACTCCCCGTCGTGTAGATAACTACGATACGGGAGGGCTTACCATCTGGCCCCAGTGCTGCA
ATGATACCGCGAGACCCACGCTCACCGGCTCCAGATTTATCAGCAATAAACCAGCCAGCCGGAAGGGCCG
AGCGCAGAAGTGGTCCTGCAACTTTATCCGCCTCCATCCAGTCTATTAATTGTTGCCGGGAAGCTAGAGT
AAGTAGTTCGCCAGTTAATAGTTTGCGCAACGTTGTTGCCATTGCTGCAGGCATCGTGGTGTCACGCTCG
TCGTTTGGTATGGCTTCATTCAGCTCCGGTTCCCAACGATCAAGGCGAGTTACATGATCCCCCATGTTGT
GCAAAAAAGCGGTTAGCTCCTTCGGTCCTCCGATCGTTGTCAGAAGTAAGTTGGCCGCAGTGTTATCACT
CATGGTTATGGCAGCACTGCATAATTCTCTTACTGTCATGCCATCCGTAAGATGCTTTTCTGTGACTGGT
GAGTACTCAACCAAGTCATTCTGAGAATAGTGTATGCGGCGACCGAGTTGCTCTTGCCCGGCGTCAACAC
GGGATAATACCGCGCCACATAGCAGAACTTTAAAAGTGCTCATCATTGGAAAACGTTCTTCGGGGCGAAA
ACTCTCAAGGATCTTACCGCTGTTGAGATCCAGTTCGATGTAACCCACTCGTGCACCCAACTGATCTTCA
GCATCTTTTACTTTCACCAGCGTTTCTGGGTGAGCAAAAACAGGAAGGCAAAATGCCGCAAAAAAGGGAA
TAAGGGCGACACGGAAATGTTGAATACTCATACTCTTCCTTTTTCAATATTATTGAAGCATTTATCAGGG
TTATTGTCTCATGAGCGGATACATATTTGAATGTATTTAGAAAAATAAACAAATAGGGGTTCCGCGCACA
TTTCCCCGAAAAGTGCCACCTGACGTCTAAGAAACCATTATTATCATGACATTAACCTATAAAAATAGGC
GTATCACGAGGCCCTTTCGTCTTCAAGAA
Features (pLannotate 1.2.2; 19 found; start..end, strand, type, name):
     10..38      +  promoter       tet promoter: E. coli promoter for tetracycline efflux protein gene
     86..190     +  CDS            TcR (fragment): tetracycline efflux protein; tet; confers resistance to tetracycline
    213..260     -  terminator     T7 terminator: transcription terminator for bacteriophage T7 RNA polymerase
    268..317     -  CDS            SET1 (fragment): solubility-enhancement tag derived from T7 phage gene 10B
    724..743     -  CDS            TEV site (fragment): tobacco etch virus (TEV) protease recognition and cleavage site
    813..835     -  RBS            RBS: efficient ribosome binding site from bacteriophage T7 gene 10 (Olins and Rangwala, 1989)
    850..874     -  protein_bind   lac operator: The lac repressor binds to the lac operator to inhibit transcription in E. coli. This inhibition can be relieved by adding lactose or isopropyl-β-D-thiogalactopyranoside (IPTG). lac repressor encoded by lacI
    875..893     -  promoter       T7 promoter: promoter for bacteriophage T7 RNA polymerase
    915..1194    +  CDS            TcR (fragment): tetracycline efflux protein; tet; confers resistance to tetracycline
   1202..1279    +  promoter       lacI promoter: lacI
   1280..2362    +  CDS            lacI: lac repressor; lacI; The lac repressor binds to the lac operator to inhibit transcription in E. coli. This inhibition can be relieved by adding lactose or isopropyl-β-D-thiogalactopyranoside (IPTG).
   2375..2396    +  protein_bind   CAP binding site: CAP binding activates transcription in the presence of cAMP. E. coli catabolite activator protein
   2411..3035    +  CDS            TcR (fragment): tetracycline efflux protein; tet; confers resistance to tetracycline
   3277..3657    -  CDS            YPB1_ECOLX: Protein predicted: Swiss-Prot protein existence level 4. From Escherichia coli.
   3674..3865    +  CDS            rop: Rop protein, which maintains plasmids at low copy number; rop
   3967..4106    +  misc_feature   bom: basis of mobility region from pBR322
   4292..4880    -  rep_origin     ori: high-copy-number ColE1/pMB1/pBR322/pUC origin of replication
   5051..5911    -  CDS            AmpR: β-lactamase; bla; confers resistance to ampicillin, carbenicillin, and related antibiotics
   5912..6016    -  promoter       AmpR promoter: bla
