[The description below was written by a language model from this plasmid's Addgene catalogue record and pLannotate feature annotations shown in this document.]
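Description:
dFP is a bacterial expression plasmid built on the pET15b backbone that produces a synthetic, de novo-designed biliverdin-binding protein in E. coli. The insert, recorded as a 384 bp synthetic coding sequence (also listed under the alternate names dFP-mini and mini), encodes a compact fluorescence-activating protein, that is, one designed to bind the bilin chromophore biliverdin and enhance its fluorescence. It carries an N-terminal 6xHis tag followed by a TEV protease cleavage site, so the product can be captured by metal-affinity chromatography and the tag then removed. The automated annotation does not call the dFP coding sequence itself, as expected for a designed protein. It does detect the TEV site in the expected position, plus a short match to a T7 gene 10B-derived solubility tag near the terminator that is probably only a partial sequence similarity.

Expression follows the standard pET arrangement: a T7 promoter with an adjacent lac operator and the T7 gene 10 ribosome binding site drive the insert, and a T7 terminator ends the transcript. A plasmid-borne lacI gene with its own promoter supplies repressor, keeping expression off until induction with IPTG in a host that provides T7 RNA polymerase. The plasmid replicates from a pBR322/ColE1-type origin accompanied by rop and the bom region. The catalogue lists it as high copy, although rop normally restrains copy number. Selection is by ampicillin through the bla gene. The several tetracycline-resistance fragments are nonfunctional remnants of the pBR322 ancestry. The construct is intended for recombinant production and purification of dFP, for example for characterising its biliverdin binding and fluorescence.
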