Addgene plasmid #120542: dFP
Purpose: Expresses dFP biliverdin-binding fluorescence-activating full length protein in bacteria.
Depositing lab: Brian Chow. Depositing organization: University of Pennsylvania. Publication: Rational Construction of Compact de Novo-Designed Biliverdin-Binding Proteins. Sheehan MM, Magaraci MS, Kuznetsov IA, Mancini JA, Kodali G, Moser CC, Dutton PL, Chow BY. Biochemistry. 2018 Nov 28. doi: 10.1021/acs.biochem.8b01076. PubMed 30468389.
Backbone
  Vector backbone: pET15b
  Backbone manufacturer: Genscript
  Backbone size w/o insert (bp): 5632
  Total vector size (bp): 6122
  Vector type: Bacterial Expression
Growth in bacteria
  Bacterial resistance: Ampicillin, 100 μg/mL
  Growth temperature: 37°C
  Growth strain: DH5alpha
  Copy number: High Copy
Gene/Insert
  Gene/Insert name: de novo fluorescence-activating protein (dFP) (alt names: dFP-mini; mini)
  Species: Synthetic
  Insert size (bp): 384
  Promoter: T7
  Tag / fusion protein: 6xHis - TEV cleavage (N terminal on insert)
  Cloning method: Restriction Enzyme; 5′ cloning site BamHI, NcoI (not destroyed); 3′ cloning site AgeI, XhoI (not destroyed)
  Sequencing primers: 5′ T7; 3′ T7 Reverse
Terms and licenses: Academic/Nonprofit Terms; Industry Terms: Not Available to Industry
How to cite: dFP was a gift from Brian Chow (Addgene plasmid # 120542 ; http://n2t.net/addgene:120542 ; RRID:Addgene_120542)
